Addgene plasmid #198774: pWP052
Purpose: Drives specific expression in the ALN, PLN neurons
Depositing lab: Paul Sternberg. Depositing organization: California Institute of Technology. Publication: A cGAL-UAS bipartite expression toolkit for Caenorhabditis elegans sensory neurons. Nava S, Palma W, Wan X, Oh JY, Gharib S, Wang H, Revanna JS, Tan M, Zhang M, Liu J, Chen CH, Lee JS, Perry B, Sternberg PW. Proc Natl Acad Sci U S A. 2023 Dec 19;120(51):e2221680120. doi: 10.1073/pnas.2221680120. Epub 2023 Dec 14. PubMed 38096407.
Backbone
  Vector backbone: pHW393
  Backbone size w/o insert (bp): 3611
  Vector type: Worm Expression
Growth in bacteria
  Bacterial resistance: Ampicillin, 100 μg/mL
  Growth temperature: 37°C
  Growth strain: DH5alpha
  Copy number: High Copy
Gene/Insert
  Gene/Insert name: Pnlp-20-GAL4-SK(DBD)-VP64
  Species: C. elegans (nematode)
  Insert size (bp): 1753
  Cloning method: Restriction Enzyme; 5′ cloning site Unknown (unknown if destroyed); 3′ cloning site Unknown (unknown if destroyed)
  Sequencing primers: 5′ NA
Terms and licenses: Academic/Nonprofit Terms; Industry Terms: Not Available to Industry
How to cite: pWP052 was a gift from Paul Sternberg (Addgene plasmid # 198774 ; http://n2t.net/addgene:198774 ; RRID:Addgene_198774)
