[The description below was written by a language model from this plasmid's Addgene catalogue record and pLannotate feature annotations shown in this document.]
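Description:
pWP052 is a C. elegans expression plasmid built on the pHW393 backbone that serves as a driver construct in the cGAL-UAS bipartite expression system. It is maintained in E. coli as a high-copy plasmid through a ColE1/pUC-type origin and selected with ampicillin via the bla (β-lactamase) gene and its own promoter. Remnants of a pUC-style cloning region are also present, including a lacI fragment, CAP binding site, lac promoter and operator, and a short piece of the pUC18/19 multiple cloning site. These are backbone leftovers and not functional parts of the worm expression cassette.

According to the catalogue entry, the payload is Pnlp-20-GAL4-SK(DBD)-VP64: the promoter of the nematode nlp-20 gene placed upstream of a synthetic transcriptional activator made of a GAL4 DNA-binding domain fused to the VP64 activation domain (tandem repeats of the minimal herpes simplex VP16 activation motif). The feature table is consistent with this. It shows a GAL4 fragment followed by a short match to VP16-repeat sequence (labelled by the annotator as a VP96 fragment). The roughly 1.8 kb upstream of the MCS remnant is unannotated and presumably holds the nlp-20 promoter, although the annotation does not identify it. No 3′ UTR is annotated either, so the record does not state which terminator follows the driver.

In use, the nlp-20 promoter restricts the GAL4-VP64 driver to the ALN and PLN neurons. Combined with an effector transgene carrying UAS sites, the driver binds those sites and activates the chosen reporter or effector gene specifically in these cells, so a single driver strain can be paired with many effectors.
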