Features (pLannotate 1.2.2; 10 found; start..end, strand, type, name):
   1773..1790    -  misc_feature   MCS (fragment): pUC18/19 multiple cloning site
   1900..2340    +  CDS            GAL4 (fragment): GAL4_YEAST - Experimental evidence at protein level: Swiss-Prot protein existence level 1. This protein is a positive regulator for the gene expression of the galactose-induced genes such as GAL1, GAL2, GAL7, GAL10, and MEL1 which code for the enzymes used to convert galactose to glucose. It recognizes a 17 base pair sequence in (5'-CGGRNNRCYNYNCNCCG-3') the upstream activating sequence (UAS-G) of these genes. From Saccharomyces cerevisiae (strain ATCC 204508 / S288c) (Baker's yeast).
   2518..2534    +  CDS            VP96 (fragment): 6 tandem repeats of the minimal activation domain of herpes simplex virus VP16 (Cheng et al., 2013)
   3085..3189    +  promoter       AmpR promoter: bla
   3190..4050    +  CDS            AmpR: β-lactamase; bla; confers resistance to ampicillin, carbenicillin, and related antibiotics
   4221..4809    +  rep_origin     ori: high-copy-number ColE1/pMB1/pBR322/pUC origin of replication
   4992..5084    +  CDS            lacI (fragment): lac repressor; lacI; The lac repressor binds to the lac operator to inhibit transcription in E. coli. This inhibition can be relieved by adding lactose or isopropyl-β-D-thiogalactopyranoside (IPTG).
   5097..5118    +  protein_bind   CAP binding site: CAP binding activates transcription in the presence of cAMP. E. coli catabolite activator protein
   5133..5163    +  promoter       lac promoter: promoter for the E. coli lac operon
   5171..5187    +  protein_bind   lac operator: The lac repressor binds to the lac operator to inhibit transcription in E. coli. This inhibition can be relieved by adding lactose or isopropyl-β-D-thiogalactopyranoside (IPTG). lac repressor encoded by lacI
>Addgene plasmid #198774 | pWP052 | addgene full sequence | sequence record 391900 | Addgene NGS Result
AAGCTTGCATGCGTTGAATTACCATCCAGATGATCTTCAGTTAGATTGAAATTTGATCGTATCACATCTT
CAACAGTTGACGGTGACTGAATAACAGGAACACATTTTGTCATGCTACTTTTTGGAAGAATTGTACAATT
GGCAGACCCAAAGCATGTGATAGTTTTGCAGCCAGATTGGGACGGTGTAACTGGAAACAGAAAAAAAAAG
ATTTTCTTGAAAAAATGAGAATATTGTGAAAATGTATGTTTTTATAACATTTATTTTGAAAACAAAAATA
AAATTTTAAAAAAATCTAATAATTACCCACTTTTATTCTGATTTGTGCTCTGAGTTCCAATTGTTTCCAA
AACTGTAACTTGAAATAAAAGAAGTAGAAACACAACAGTAGTTTTGTGCTTCATCTTCCGAATTTTGGAC
TGTTCGAGTGAAAATTTTGAAGAAAATCGTCTAGATATCAGAATGTTTGTCAAATTATAGGGTACAACAC
ATAAAATATTTTTATGTAATTTTGGAATATGCATCTACGATTATTCCACTTTTTGAGAAATCGAAATGAC
TCACAATCATATACTAGGCCAACAGGAAACATCAGATTTAACAAAAAATTAATTAAATTTGAAGTACAGT
GAGGGAAATGGAGGGAAAAAAAAATTTAAACAATTTTTGGTCAAATTTTGAAAATATCACTTAACATTAT
TTTGGAAGTCGACCAAAATATGTTTTCCTACGACTTTTAAATTATGTTCATGTGTTGATATTAAAATCAA
AATATTTTTAATCTGAATATTATAGGCGTTATGTTTGTGACAATGCTTCAAAGTTTCTTAAATCTGTTAC
AGTACACCTACAGTACTCTACTAGTACTACTACCGTACCACCATAGTAAACCCACAATATTTTCAAATAA
TTTACGTTGATATTCCATTAAGCCAGTTTCTCGAATTTTCAATTGCAAGTAAACCGATTTTTGACTTTTG
TGTAAAATTGTGTGCGTCTTTGATCTGAGAAGCTTGGAAATCCGGATTTCAGATAATTTTCACCAACTCT
AGATCGCGTATTTTCCCTATCAGACCCCCTAGTTCTACTTTGACAGTTCATATTTCGGTTGACTTTAGTT
TGATCAAATAATGTCAGCTAACAAAATACGTTCAAACTATGTGTCTATAATTTGGTTGTTAGGCATTTTT
TGATAAAAGTTACGACAACCGGTATAAGCTGTCAAAGTAGATCATGGTTATAGAAAATGATGATAGTATT
AATAATCACTATCAGATACAATCATCAACAGTTAGTTACATGTAAACTTTTTTCAAAAATAATTTATTCA
ATAATGATGTCATCAAACTAATTTTAGTCATCATCAGAAAGTCGGGAAAGTTCTCGACTTTCCTTAGCCA
CGCCCACAATAAAACAAAGAAAAGTCCAAGATAGGATAGTCCCGGATTCTGACGTTTTCATCCATTTCCG
GTGTCTCTAAACTTCTTTTTTATCTTTTTCTCAAGGAACTTCGTCAACAACTGCCGGCGGGTTTCCTGTA
GAAGATGCTAAATGAGGAAAAGTTTGAATCAGAAATGGCCGAATCGAGCCACGCTTTCATGCTGCACGAC
ACATTTCCTGTAAAGGATTCCCACTTCGTCATACTAAAATATAGACTATATAAATGATTTGTCCAAACGA
TGTGAAGCATTATTTTGTATAACTAGAACTCTACATTCGATTATTCCATTTTTTGTATTTTTTCAAGTTT
TAGGTACCCCAAAAAGGCGCGCCTCTAGAGGATCCCCGGGATTGGCCAAAGGACCCAAAGGTATGTTTCG
AATGATACTAACATAACATAGAACATTTTCAGGAGGACCCTTGGCTAGGATGGGCCCTAAAAAGAAGCGT
AAAGCTAGCATGAAGCTGTTGTCTTCAATGGAACAAGCTTGCGACATATGCCGGTTAAAAAAACTCAGGT
GCTCGAAGGAAAAGCCCAAGTGTGCCAAGTGTCTGAAGAACAACTCGGAGTGCCGTTATTCTCCCAAGGC
TATGAGGTCCCCACTGACCAGGGCGCATCTGACAGAGGTAGAATCAAGGTTGGAAAAATTGGAAGATTTG
TTTCTGCTCATGTTTCCTCGGGAAAACCTGGACAGCATTTTGAACATGGACTCTTTGGACGAAGTGAAAG
TAATGTTGAAACAATTATATATGCAGGACTATGGTGACACGGATGCTGCTATGGATAGCTTGACCCCTAT
GGAAAATGGCATGTCTGAAGGGCCGAGAAAACACATGAAGACTGCGACATCATCGCCAAAAGTGGATGAA
GATGGAAGCCAAAGTCAGTTGAGTGTATCGCCGGAATTCCCGCTGCAGTCTGGTGGCGGAGGGGCTCCTA
GGGGTTCCGGACGGGCTGACGCATTGGACGATTTTGATCTGGATATGCTGGGAAGTGACGCCCTCGATGA
TTTTGACCTTGACATGCTTGGTTCGGATGCCCTTGATGACTTTGACCTCGACATGCTCGGCAGTGACGCC
CTTGATGATTTCGACCTGGACATGCTGATTAACTAAGGTACCGAATTCGCTAGCCGGCCATACAAGTAAT
CCGGATGATCGACGCCAACGTCGTTGAATTTTCAAATTTTAAATACTGAATATTTGTTTTTTTTCCTATT
ATTTATTTATTCTCTTTGTGTTTTTTTTCTTGCTTTCTAAAAAATTAATTCAATCCAAATCTAAACATTT
TTTTTTCTCTTTCCGTCTCCCAATTCGTATTCCGCTCCTCTCATCTGAACACAATGTGCAAGTTTATTTA
TCTTCTCGCTTTCATTTCATTAGGACGTGGGGGGAATTGGTGGAAGGGGGAAACACACAAAAGGATGATG
GAAATGAAATAAGGACACACAATATGCAACAACATTCAATTCAGAAATATGGAGGAAGGTTTAAAAGAAA
ACATAAAAATATATAGAGGAGGAAGGAAAACTAGTAAAAAATAAGCAAAGAAATTAGGCGAACGATGAGA
ATTGTCCTCGCTTGGGCCCAAAAGGCCTTTTTTTTTTGGCGCCGACGTCAGGTGGCACTTTTCGGGGAAA
TGTGCGCGGAACCCCTATTTGTTTATTTTTCTAAATACATTCAAATATGTATCCGCTCATGAGACAATAA
CCCTGATAAATGCTTCAATAATATTGAAAAAGGAAGAGTATGAGTATTCAACATTTCCGTGTCGCCCTTA
TTCCCTTTTTTGCGGCATTTTGCCTTCCTGTTTTTGCTCACCCAGAAACGCTGGTGAAAGTAAAAGATGC
TGAAGATCAGTTGGGTGCACGAGTGGGTTACATCGAACTGGATCTCAACAGCGGTAAGATCCTTGAGAGT
TTTCGCCCCGAAGAACGTTTTCCAATGATGAGCACTTTTAAAGTTCTGCTATGTGGCGCGGTATTATCCC
GTATTGACGCCGGGCAAGAGCAACTCGGTCGCCGCATACACTATTCTCAGAATGACTTGGTTGAGTACTC
ACCAGTCACAGAAAAGCATCTTACGGATGGCATGACAGTAAGAGAATTATGCAGTGCTGCCATAACCATG
AGTGATAACACTGCGGCCAACTTACTTCTGACAACGATCGGAGGACCGAAGGAGCTAACCGCTTTTTTGC
ACAACATGGGGGATCATGTAACTCGCCTTGATCGTTGGGAACCGGAGCTGAATGAAGCCATACCAAACGA
CGAGCGTGACACCACGATGCCTGTAGCAATGGCAACAACGTTGCGCAAACTATTAACTGGCGAACTACTT
ACTCTAGCTTCCCGGCAACAATTAATAGACTGGATGGAGGCGGATAAAGTTGCAGGACCACTTCTGCGCT
CGGCCCTTCCGGCTGGCTGGTTTATTGCTGATAAATCTGGAGCCGGTGAGCGTGGGTCTCGCGGTATCAT
TGCAGCACTGGGGCCAGATGGTAAGCCCTCCCGTATCGTAGTTATCTACACGACGGGGAGTCAGGCAACT
ATGGATGAACGAAATAGACAGATCGCTGAGATAGGTGCCTCACTGATTAAGCATTGGTAACTGTCAGACC
AAGTTTACTCATATATACTTTAGATTGATTTAAAACTTCATTTTTAATTTAAAAGGATCTAGGTGAAGAT
CCTTTTTGATAATCTCATGACCAAAATCCCTTAACGTGAGTTTTCGTTCCACTGAGCGTCAGACCCCGTA
GAAAAGATCAAAGGATCTTCTTGAGATCCTTTTTTTCTGCGCGTAATCTGCTGCTTGCAAACAAAAAAAC
CACCGCTACCAGCGGTGGTTTGTTTGCCGGATCAAGAGCTACCAACTCTTTTTCCGAAGGTAACTGGCTT
CAGCAGAGCGCAGATACCAAATACTGTTCTTCTAGTGTAGCCGTAGTTAGGCCACCACTTCAAGAACTCT
GTAGCACCGCCTACATACCTCGCTCTGCTAATCCTGTTACCAGTGGCTGCTGCCAGTGGCGATAAGTCGT
GTCTTACCGGGTTGGACTCAAGACGATAGTTACCGGATAAGGCGCAGCGGTCGGGCTGAACGGGGGGTTC
GTGCACACAGCCCAGCTTGGAGCGAACGACCTACACCGAACTGAGATACCTACAGCGTGAGCTATGAGAA
AGCGCCACGCTTCCCGAAGGGAGAAAGGCGGACAGGTATCCGGTAAGCGGCAGGGTCGGAACAGGAGAGC
GCACGAGGGAGCTTCCAGGGGGAAACGCCTGGTATCTTTATAGTCCTGTCGGGTTTCGCCACCTCTGACT
TGAGCGTCGATTTTTGTGATGCTCGTCAGGGGGGCGGAGCCTATGGAAAAACGCCAGCAACGCGGCCTTT
TTACGGTTCCTGGCCTTTTGCTGGCCTTTTGCTCACATGTTCTTTCCTGCGTTATCCCCTGATTCTGTGG
ATAACCGTATTACCGCCTTTGAGTGAGCTGATACCGCTCGCCGCAGCCGAACGACCGAGCGCAGCGAGTC
AGTGAGCGAGGAAGCGGAAGAGCGCCCAATACGCAAACCGCCTCTCCCCGCGCGTTGGCCGATTCATTAA
TGCAGCTGGCACGACAGGTTTCCCGACTGGAAAGCGGGCAGTGAGCGCAACGCAATTAATGTGAGTTAGC
TCACTCATTAGGCACCCCAGGCTTTACACTTTATGCTTCCGGCTCGTATGTTGTGTGGAATTGTGAGCGG
ATAACAATTTCACACAGGAAACAGCTATGACCATGATTACGCCAAGCTGTAAGTTTAAACATGATCTTAC
TAACTAACTATTCTCATTTAAATTTTCAGAGCTTAAAAATGGCTGAAATCACTCACAACGATGGATACGC
TAACAACTTGGAAATGAAAT
