>Addgene plasmid #198774 | pWP052 | depositor partial sequence | sequence record 385028 | nlp-20 promoter
GTTGAATTACCATCCAGATGATCTTCAGTTAGATTGAAATTTGATCGTATCACATCTTCAACAGTTGACG
GTGACTGAATAACAGGAACACATTTTGTCATGCTACTTTTTGGAAGAATTGTACAATTGGCAGACCCAAA
GCATGTGATAGTTTTGCAGCCAGATTGGGACGGTGTAACTGGAAACAGAAAAAAAAAGATTTTCTTGAAA
AAATGAGAATATTGTGAAAATGTATGTTTTTATAACATTTATTTTGAAAACAAAAATAAAATTTTAAAAA
AATCTAATAATTACCCACTTTTATTCTGATTTGTGCTCTGAGTTCCAATTGTTTCCAAAACTGTAACTTG
AAATAAAAGAAGTAGAAACACAACAGTAGTTTTGTGCTTCATCTTCCGAATTTTGGACTGTTCGAGTGAA
AATTTTGAAGAAAATCGTCTAGATATCAGAATGTTTGTCAAATTATAGGGTACAACACATAAAATATTTT
TATGTAATTTTGGAATATGCATCTACGATTATTCCACTTTTTGAGAAATCGAAATGACTCACAATCATAT
ACTAGGCCAACAGGAAACATCAGATTTAACAAAAAATTAATTAAATTTGAAGTACAGTGAGGGAAATGGA
GGGAAAAAAAAATTTAAACAATTTTTGGTCAAATTTTGAAAATATCACTTAACATTATTTTGGAAGTCGA
CCAAAATATGTTTTCCTACGACTTTTAAATTATGTTCATGTGTTGATATTAAAATCAAAATATTTTTAAT
CTGAATATTATAGGCGTTATGTTTGTGACAATGCTTCAAAGTTTCTTAAATCTGTTACAGTACACCTACA
GTACTCTACTAGTACTACTACCGTACCACCATAGTAAACCCACAATATTTTCAAATAATTTACGTTGATA
TTCCATTAAGCCAGTTTCTCGAATTTTCAATTGCAAGTAAACCGATTTTTGACTTTTGTGTAAAATTGTG
TGCGTCTTTGATCTGAGAAGCTTGGAAATCCGGATTTCAGATAATTTTCACCAACTCTAGATCGCGTATT
TTCCCTATCAGACCCCCTAGTTCTACTTTGACAGTTCATATTTCGGTTGACTTTAGTTTGATCAAATAAT
GTCAGCTAACAAAATACGTTCAAACTATGTGTCTATAATTTGGTTGTTAGGCATTTTTTGATAAAAGTTA
CGACAACCGGTATAAGCTGTCAAAGTAGATCATGGTTATAGAAAATGATGATAGTATTAATAATCACTAT
CAGATACAATCATCAACAGTTAGTTACATGTAAACTTTTTTCAAAAATAATTTATTCAATAATGATGTCA
TCAAACTAATTTTAGTCATCATCAGAAAGTCGGGAAAGTTCTCGACTTTCCTTAGCCACGCCCACAATAA
AACAAAGAAAAGTCCAAGATAGGATAGTCCCGGATTCTGACGTTTTCATCCATTTCCGGTGTCTCTAAAC
TTCTTTTTTATCTTTTTCTCAAGGAACTTCGTCAACAACTGCCGGCGGGTTTCCTGTAGAAGATGCTAAA
TGAGGAAAAGTTTGAATCAGAAATGGCCGAATCGAGCCACGCTTTCATGCTGCACGACACATTTCCTGTA
AAGGATTCCCACTTCGTCATACTAAAATATAGACTATATAAATGATTTGTCCAAACGATGTGAAGCATTA
TTTTGTATAACTAGAACTCTACATTCGATTATTCCATTTTTTGTATTTTTTCAAGTTTTAGGTACCCCAA
AAA
